Addgene plasmid #66188: pYLCRISPR/Cas9Pubi-B
Purpose: expression of Cas9 in plants, maize ubiquitin promoter (Pubi), basta selection
Depositing lab: Yao-Guang Liu. Depositing organization: South China Agricultural University (SCAU). Publication: A robust CRISPR/Cas9 system for convenient, high-efficiency multiplex genome editing in monocot and dicot plants. Ma X, Zhang Q, Zhu Q, Liu W, Chen Y, Qiu R, Wang B, Yang Z, Li H, Lin Y, Xie Y, Shen R, Chen S, Wang Z, Chen Y, Guo J, Chen L, Zhao X, Dong Z, Liu YG. Mol Plant. 2015 Apr 24. pii: S1674-2052(15)00204-X. doi: 10.1016/j.molp.2015.04.007. PubMed 25917172.
Backbone
  Vector backbone: pCAMBIA1300
  Backbone manufacturer: CAMBIA
  Vector type: Plant Expression
  Selectable markers: Basta
Growth in bacteria
  Bacterial resistance: Kanamycin, 50 μg/mL
  Growth temperature: 37°C
  Growth strain: Top10F'
  Copy number: Unknown
Gene/Insert
  Gene/Insert name: Cas9
  Species: S. pyogenes
  Mutation: plant-codon optimized with higher GC contents (62.5%) in the 5’ region (400 bp) and 54.2% overall GC content
  Promoter: maize ubiquitin promoter (Pubi)
  Cloning method: Unknown
  Sequencing primers: 5′ M13pUC-Rev; 3′ NOSterm-R attgccaaatgtttgaacga
Terms and licenses: Academic/Nonprofit Terms; Industry Terms: Not Available to Industry
Depositor comments: Accession # KR029110. A fragment containing a modified ccdB flanked by two BsaI sites was cloned into the vector to produce the CRISPR/Cas9 binary vector. This can be used for inserting sgRNA cassette. Please see our published protocol for using these plasmids. Ma, X. and Liu, Y.-G. 2016. CRISPR/Cas9-based multiplex genome editing in monocot and dicot plants. Curr. Protoc. Mol. Biol. 115:31.6.1-31.6.21. http://onlinelibrary.wiley.com/doi/10.1002/cpmb.10/abstract doi: 10.1002/cpmb.10
How to cite: pYLCRISPR/Cas9Pubi-B was a gift from Yao-Guang Liu (Addgene plasmid # 66188 ; http://n2t.net/addgene:66188 ; RRID:Addgene_66188)
