[The description below was written by a language model from this plasmid's Addgene catalogue record and pLannotate feature annotations shown in this document.]
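Description:
pYLCRISPR/Cas9Pubi-B is a plant binary vector built on the pCAMBIA1300 backbone for Agrobacterium-mediated delivery of a CRISPR/Cas9 editing cassette. Outside the T-DNA it carries the usual pCAMBIA maintenance functions: a ColE1/pBR322-type origin with the bom mobilisation site for replication in E. coli, the pVS1 oriV with RepA and StaA for stable replication in Agrobacterium, and a kanamycin resistance gene for bacterial selection.

Between the nopaline-type left and right T-DNA borders there are three functional units. Next to the left border, an enhanced CaMV 35S promoter drives the bar gene (phosphinothricin acetyltransferase) with a CaMV poly(A) signal, giving Basta/glufosinate selection of transformed plants. The main payload is a Streptococcus pyogenes Cas9 coding sequence, plant-codon optimised with an especially GC-rich 5′ region, expressed from the maize ubiquitin promoter and terminated by the NOS terminator. Downstream of this sits a modified ccdB gene under a lac promoter/operator, described by the depositor as flanked by two BsaI sites. This toxin cassette is a negative-selection placeholder: replacing it with one or more sgRNA expression cassettes removes ccdB, so recombinant clones are favoured in standard strains. A loxP site and fragments of lacZα and other vector sequences also lie near the right border.

The construct is intended for multiplex genome editing in monocot and dicot plants. The repository's NGS sequence is about 1.2 kb longer than the depositor's sequence. The difference corresponds to an IS5 transposase gene (insH) and a small E. coli fragment annotated beyond KanR, suggesting an insertion sequence acquired in the backbone of the sequenced stock.
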