Features (pLannotate 1.2.2; 31 found; start..end, strand, type, name):
      1..25      +  misc_feature   LB T-DNA repeat: left border repeat from nopaline C58 T-DNA
    103..277     -  polyA_signal   CaMV poly(A) signal: cauliflower mosaic virus polyadenylation signal
    287..835     -  CDS            bar: PAT_STRHY - Experimental evidence at protein level: Swiss-Prot protein existence level 1. Inactivates phosphinothricin (PPT) by transfer of an acetyl group from acetyl CoA. Can also acetylate demethylphosphinothricin but not PTT or glutamate. This enzyme is an effector of phosphinothricin tripeptide (PTT or bialaphos) resistance. From Streptomyces hygroscopicus. Introduced by genetic manipulation and expressed in glufosinate-tolerant maize by Dekalb Genetics.
    880..1557    -  promoter       CaMV 35S promoter (enhanced): cauliflower mosaic virus 35S promoter with a duplicated enhancer region
   1647..1735    +  CDS            lacI (fragment): lac repressor; lacI; The lac repressor binds to the lac operator to inhibit transcription in E. coli. This inhibition can be relieved by adding lactose or isopropyl-β-D-thiogalactopyranoside (IPTG).
   1748..1769    +  protein_bind   CAP binding site: CAP binding activates transcription in the presence of cAMP. E. coli catabolite activator protein
   1784..1814    +  promoter       lac promoter: promoter for the E. coli lac operon
   1818..1840    +  protein_bind   lac operator (fragment): The lac repressor binds to the lac operator to inhibit transcription in E. coli. This inhibition can be relieved by adding lactose or isopropyl-β-D-thiogalactopyranoside (IPTG). lac repressor encoded by lacI
   1872..1889    +  misc_feature   MCS (fragment): pUC18/19 multiple cloning site
   2010..3996    +  promoter       Ubi promoter: maize polyubiquitin gene promoter
   4048..8148    +  CDS            cas9: CAS9_STRP1 - Also known as csn1 From Streptococcus pyogenes serotype M1.
   8209..8461    +  terminator     NOS terminator: nopaline synthase terminator and poly(A) signal
   8508..8566    +  CDS            lacI (fragment): lac repressor; lacI; The lac repressor binds to the lac operator to inhibit transcription in E. coli. This inhibition can be relieved by adding lactose or isopropyl-β-D-thiogalactopyranoside (IPTG).
   8579..8600    +  protein_bind   CAP binding site: CAP binding activates transcription in the presence of cAMP. E. coli catabolite activator protein
   8615..8645    +  promoter       lac promoter: promoter for the E. coli lac operon
   8649..8671    +  protein_bind   lac operator (fragment): The lac repressor binds to the lac operator to inhibit transcription in E. coli. This inhibition can be relieved by adding lactose or isopropyl-β-D-thiogalactopyranoside (IPTG). lac repressor encoded by lacI
   8711..8729    +  promoter       SP6 promoter: promoter for bacteriophage SP6 RNA polymerase
   8803..9105    +  CDS            ccdB: CcdB, a bacterial toxin that poisons DNA gyrase; ccdB; Plasmids containing the ccdB gene cannot be propagated in standard E. coli strains.
   9130..9165    +  rep_origin     f1 ori (fragment): f1 bacteriophage origin of replication; arrow indicates direction of (+) strand synthesis
   9162..9189    +  CDS            bla(M) (fragment): β-lactamase lacking the signal sequence; bla(M); allows cytosolic expression of β-lactamase
   9315..9348    -  protein_bind   loxP: Cre-mediated recombination occurs in the 8-bp core sequence (GCATACAT). Cre recombinase
   9391..9546    +  CDS            lacZα (fragment): LacZα fragment of β-galactosidase; lacZ fragment
   9612..9636    +  misc_feature   RB T-DNA repeat: right border repeat from nopaline C58 T-DNA
   9975..10376   +  CDS            Y4CG_SINFN (fragment): Protein inferred from homology: Swiss-Prot protein existence level 3. From Sinorhizobium fredii (strain NBRC 101917 / NGR234).
  10936..11565   +  CDS            pVS1 StaA: stability protein from the Pseudomonas plasmid pVS1 (Heeb et al., 2000)
  11998..13066   +  CDS            pVS1 RepA (fragment): replication protein from the Pseudomonas plasmid pVS1 (Heeb et al., 2000)
  13132..13326   +  rep_origin     pVS1 oriV: origin of replication for the Pseudomonas plasmid pVS1 (Heeb et al., 2000)
  13529..13568   +  CDS            rop (fragment): Rop protein, which maintains plasmids at low copy number; rop
  13670..13810   +  misc_feature   bom: basis of mobility region from pBR322
  13996..14584   -  rep_origin     ori: high-copy-number ColE1/pMB1/pBR322/pUC origin of replication
  14671..15465   -  CDS            KanR: aminoglycoside phosphotransferase; aphA-3; confers resistance to kanamycin
>Addgene plasmid #66188 | pYLCRISPR/Cas9Pubi-B | depositor full sequence | sequence record 112919 | Full Sequence
TGGCAGGATATATTGTGGTGTAAACAAATTGACGCTTAGACAACTTAATAACACATTGCGGACGTTTTTA
ATGTACTGAATTAACGCCGAATTAATTCGGGGGATCTGGATTTTAGTACTGGATTTTGGTTTTAGGAATT
AGAAATTTTATTGATAGAAGTATTTTACAAATACAAATACATACTAAGGGTTTCTTATATGCTCAACACA
TGAGCGAAACCCTATAGGAACCCTAATTCCCTTATCTGGGAACTACTCACACATTATTATGGAGAAACTC
GAGTCAAATCTCGGTGACGGGCAGGACCGGACGGGGCGGTACCGGCAGGCTGAAGTCCAGCTGCCAGAAA
CCCACGTCATGCCAGTTCCCGTGCTTGAAGCCGGCCGCCCGCAGCATGCCGCGGGGGGCATATCCGAGCG
CCTCGTGCATGCGCACGCTCGGGTCGTTGGGCAGCCCGATGACAGCGACCACGCTCTTGAAGCCCTGTGC
CTCCAGGGACTTCAGCAGGTGGGTGTAGAGCGTGGAGCCCAGTCCCGTCCGCTGGTGGCGGGGGGAGACG
TACACGGTCGACTCGGCCGTCCAGTCGTAGGCGTTGCGTGCCTTCCAGGGGCCCGCGTAGGCGATGCCGG
CGACCTCGCCGTCCACCTCGGCGACGAGCCAGGGATAGCGCTCCCGCAGACGGACGAGGTCGTCCGTCCA
CTCCTGCGGTTCCTGCGGCTCGGTACGGAAGTTGACCGTGCTTGTCTCGATGTAGTGGTTGACGATGGTG
CAGACCGCCGGCATGTCCGCCTCGGTGGCACGGCGGATGTCGGCCGGGCGTCGTTCTGGGCTCATGGTAG
ACTCGAGAGAGATAGATTTGTAGAGAGAGACTGGTGATTTCAGCGTGTCCTCTCCAAATGAAATGAACTT
CCTTATATAGAGGAAGGTCTTGCGAAGGATAGTGGGATTGTGCGTCATCCCTTACGTCAGTGGAGATATC
ACATCAATCCACTTGCTTTGAAGACGTGGTTGGAACGTCTTCTTTTTCCACGATGCTCCTCGTGGGTGGG
GGTCCATCTTTGGGACCACTGTCGGCAGAGGCATCTTGAACGATAGCCTTTCCTTTATCGCAATGATGGC
ATTTGTAGGTGCCACCTTCCTTTTCTACTGTCCTTTTGATGAAGTGACAGATAGCTGGGCAATGGAATCC
GAGGAGGTTTCCCGATATTACCCTTTGTTGAAAAGTCTCAATAGCCCTTTGGTCTTCTGAGACTGTATCT
TTGATATTCTTGGAGTAGACGAGAGTGTCGTGCTCCACCATGTTATCACATCAATCCACTTGCTTTGAAG
ACGTGGTTGGAACGTCTTCTTTTTCCACGATGCTCCTCGTGGGTGGGGGTCCATCTTTGGGACCACTGTC
GGCAGAGGCATCTTGAACGATAGCCTTTCCTTTATCGCAATGATGGCATTTGTAGGTGCCACCTTCCTTT
TCTACTGTCCTTTTGATGAAGTGACAGATAGCTGGGCAATGGAATCCGAGGAGGTTTCCCGATATTACCC
TTTGTTGAAAAGTCTCAATAGCCCTTTGGTCTTCTGAGACTGTATCTTTGATATTCTTGGAGTAGACGAG
AGTGTCGTGCTCCACCATGTTGGCAAGCTGCTCTAGCCAATACGCAAACCGCCTCTCCCCGCGCGTTGGC
CGATTCATTAATGCAGCTGGCACGACAGGTTTCCCGACTGGAAAGCGGGCAGTGAGCGCAACGCAATTAA
TGTGAGTTAGCTCACTCATTAGGCACCCCAGGCTTTACACTTTATGCTTCCGGCTCGTATGTTGTGTGGA
ATTGTGAGCGGATAACAATTTCACACAGGAAACAGCTATGACCATGATTACGAATTCGAGCTCGGTACCA
ACTATAACGGTCCTAAGGTAGCGAAGGATCCGCTCGCTACCTTAAGAGAGGATATCCCTCCATCCTATAA
TGTAGGCTATAGGAACTAGGGCAAGGCCGGCCATGCGGCCGCAAGCTGGGTGCAGCGTGACCCGGTCGTG
CCCCTCTCTAGAGATAATGAGCATTGCATGTCTAAGTTATAAAAAATTACCACATATTTTTTTTGTCACA
CTTGTTTGAAGTGCAGTTTATCTATCTTTATACATATATTTAAACTTTACTCTACGAATAATATAATCTA
TAGTACTACAATAATATCAGTGTTTTAGAGAATCATATAAATGAACAGTTAGACATGGTCTAAAGGACAA
TTGAGTATTTTGACAACAGGACTCTACAGTTTTATCTTTTTAGTGTGCATGTGTTCTCCTTTTTTTTTGC
AAATAGCTTCACCTATATAATACTTCATCCATTTTATTAGTACATCCATTTAGGGTTTAGGGTTAATGGT
TTTTATAGACTAATTTTTTTAGTACATCTATTTTATTCTATTTTAGCCTCTAAATTAAGAAAACTAAAAC
TCTATTTTAGTTTTTTTATTTAATAATTTAGATATAAAATAGAATAAAATAAAGTGACTAAAAATTAAAC
AAATACCCTTTAAGAAATTAAAAAAACTAAGGAAACATTTTTCTTGTTTCGAGTAGATAATGCCAGCCTG
TTAAACGCCGTCGACGAGTCTAACGGACACCAACCAGCGAACCAGCAGCGTCGCGTCGGGCCAAGCGAAG
CAGACGGCACGGCATCTCTGTCGCTGCCTCTGGACCCCTCTCGAGAGTTCCGCTCCACCGTTGGACTTGC
TCCGCTGTCGGCATCCAGAAATTGCGTGGCGGAGCGGCAGACGTGAGCCGGCACGGCAGGCGGCCTCCTC
CTCCTCTCACGGCACGGCAGCTACGGGGGATTCCTTTCCCACCGCTCCTTCGCTTTCCCTTCCTCGCCCG
CCGTAATAAATAGACACCCCCTCCACACCCTCTTTCCCCAACCTCGTGTTGTTCGGAGCGCACACACACA
CAACCAGATCTCCCCCAAATCCACCCGTCGGCACCTCCGCTTCAAGGTACGCCGCTCGTCCTCCCCCCCC
CCCCCTCTCTACCTTCTCTAGATCGGCGTTCCGGTCCATGGTTAGGGCCCGGTAGTTCTACTTCTGTTCA
TGTTTGTGTTAGATCCGTGTTTGTGTTAGATCCGTGCTGCTAGCGTTCGTACACGGATGCGACCTGTACG
TCAGACACGTTCTGATTGCTAACTTGCCAGTGTTTCTCTTTGGGGAATCCTGGGATGGCTCTAGCCGTTC
CGCAGACGGGATCGATTTCATGATTTTTTTTGTTTCGTTGCATAGGGTTTGGTTTGCCCTTTTCCTTTAT
TTCAATATATGCCGTGCACTTGTTTGTCGGGTCATCTTTTCATGCTTTTTTTTGTCTTGGTTGTGATGAT
GTGGTCTGGTTGGGCGGTCGTTCTAGATCGGAGTAGAATTCTGTTTCAAACTACCTGGTGGATTTATTAA
TTTTGGATCTGTATGTGTGTGCCATACATATTCATAGTTACGAATTGAAGATGATGGATGGAAATATCGA
TCTAGGATAGGTATACATGTTGATGCGGGTTTTACTGATGCATATACAGAGATGCTTTTTGTTCGCTTGG
TTGTGATGATGTGGTGTGGTTGGGCGGTCGTTCATTCGTTCTAGATCGGAGTAGAATACTGTTTCAAACT
ACCTGGTGTATTTATTAATTTTGGAACTGTATGTGTGTGTCATACATCTTCATAGTTACGAGTTTAAGAT
GGATGGAAATATCGATCTAGGATAGGTATACATGTTGATGTGGGTTTTACTGATGCATATACATGATGGC
ATATGCAGCATCTATTCATATGCTCTAACCTTGAGTACCTATCTATTATAATAAACAAGTATGTTTTATA
ATTATTTTGATCTTGATATACTTGGATGATGGCATATGCAGCAGCTATATGTGGATTTTTTTAGCCCTGC
CTTCATACGCTATTTATTTGCTTGGTACTGTTTCTTTTGTCGATGCTCACCCTGTTGTTTGGTGTTACTT
CTGCAGATGGCTCCTAAGAAGAAGCGGAAGGTTGGTATTCACGGGGTGCCTGCGGCTGACAAGAAGTACT
CCATCGGCCTCGACATCGGCACCAACAGCGTCGGCTGGGCGGTGATCACCGACGAGTACAAGGTCCCGTC
CAAGAAGTTCAAGGTCCTGGGCAACACCGACCGCCACTCCATCAAGAAGAACCTCATCGGCGCCCTCCTC
TTCGACTCCGGCGAGACGGCGGAGGCGACCCGCCTCAAGCGCACCGCCCGCCGCCGCTACACCCGCCGCA
AGAACCGCATCTGCTACCTCCAGGAGATCTTCTCCAACGAGATGGCGAAGGTCGACGACTCCTTCTTCCA
CCGCCTCGAGGAGTCCTTCCTCGTGGAGGAGGACAAGAAGCACGAGCGCCACCCCATCTTCGGCAACATC
GTCGACGAGGTCGCCTACCACGAGAAGTACCCCACTATCTACCACCTTCGTAAGAAGCTTGTTGACTCTA
CTGATAAGGCTGATCTTCGTCTCATCTACCTTGCTCTCGCTCACATGATCAAGTTCCGTGGTCACTTCCT
TATCGAGGGTGACCTTAACCCTGATAACTCCGACGTGGACAAGCTCTTCATCCAGCTCGTCCAGACCTAC
AACCAGCTCTTCGAGGAGAACCCTATCAACGCTTCCGGTGTCGACGCTAAGGCGATCCTTTCCGCTAGGC
TCTCCAAGTCCAGGCGTCTCGAGAACCTCATCGCCCAGCTCCCTGGTGAGAAGAAGAACGGTCTTTTCGG
TAACCTCATCGCTCTCTCCCTCGGTCTGACCCCTAACTTCAAGTCCAACTTCGACCTCGCTGAGGACGCT
AAGCTTCAGCTCTCCAAGGATACCTACGACGATGATCTCGACAACCTCCTCGCTCAGATTGGAGATCAGT
ACGCTGATCTCTTCCTTGCTGCTAAGAACCTCTCCGATGCTATCCTCCTTTCGGATATCCTTAGGGTTAA
CACTGAGATCACTAAGGCTCCTCTTTCTGCTTCCATGATCAAGCGCTACGACGAGCACCACCAGGACCTC
ACCCTCCTCAAGGCTCTTGTTCGTCAGCAGCTCCCCGAGAAGTACAAGGAGATCTTCTTCGACCAGTCCA
AGAACGGCTACGCCGGTTACATTGACGGTGGAGCTAGCCAGGAGGAGTTCTACAAGTTCATCAAGCCAAT
CCTTGAGAAGATGGATGGTACTGAGGAGCTTCTCGTTAAGCTTAACCGTGAGGACCTCCTTAGGAAGCAG
AGGACTTTCGATAACGGCTCTATCCCTCACCAGATCCACCTTGGTGAGCTTCACGCCATCCTTCGTAGGC
AGGAGGACTTCTACCCTTTCCTCAAGGACAACCGTGAGAAGATCGAGAAGATCCTTACTTTCCGTATTCC
TTACTACGTTGGTCCTCTTGCTCGTGGTAACTCCCGTTTCGCTTGGATGACTAGGAAGTCCGAGGAGACT
ATCACCCCTTGGAACTTCGAGGAGGTTGTTGACAAGGGTGCTTCCGCCCAGTCCTTCATCGAGCGCATGA
CCAACTTCGACAAGAACCTCCCCAACGAGAAGGTCCTCCCCAAGCACTCCCTCCTCTACGAGTACTTCAC
GGTCTACAACGAGCTCACCAAGGTCAAGTACGTCACCGAGGGTATGCGCAAGCCTGCCTTCCTCTCCGGC
GAGCAGAAGAAGGCTATCGTTGACCTCCTCTTCAAGACCAACCGCAAGGTCACCGTCAAGCAGCTCAAGG
AGGACTACTTCAAGAAGATCGAGTGCTTCGACTCCGTCGAGATCAGCGGCGTTGAGGACCGTTTCAACGC
TTCTCTCGGTACCTACCACGATCTCCTCAAGATCATCAAGGACAAGGACTTCCTCGACAACGAGGAGAAC
GAGGACATCCTCGAGGACATCGTCCTCACTCTTACTCTCTTCGAGGATAGGGAGATGATCGAGGAGAGGC
TCAAGACTTACGCTCATCTCTTCGATGACAAGGTTATGAAGCAGCTCAAGCGTCGCCGTTACACCGGTTG
GGGTAGGCTCTCCCGCAAGCTCATCAACGGTATCAGGGATAAGCAGAGCGGCAAGACTATCCTCGACTTC
CTCAAGTCTGATGGTTTCGCTAACAGGAACTTCATGCAGCTCATCCACGATGACTCTCTTACCTTCAAGG
AGGATATTCAGAAGGCTCAGGTGTCCGGTCAGGGCGACTCTCTCCACGAGCACATTGCTAACCTTGCTGG
TTCCCCTGCTATCAAGAAGGGCATCCTTCAGACTGTTAAGGTTGTCGATGAGCTTGTCAAGGTTATGGGT
CGTCACAAGCCTGAGAACATCGTCATCGAGATGGCTCGTGAGAACCAGACTACCCAGAAGGGTCAGAAGA
ACTCGAGGGAGCGCATGAAGAGGATTGAGGAGGGTATCAAGGAGCTTGGTTCTCAGATCCTTAAGGAGCA
CCCTGTCGAGAACACCCAGCTCCAGAACGAGAAGCTCTACCTCTACTACCTCCAGAACGGTAGGGATATG
TACGTTGACCAGGAGCTCGACATCAACAGGCTTTCTGACTACGACGTCGACCACATTGTTCCTCAGTCTT
TCCTTAAGGATGACTCCATCGACAACAAGGTCCTCACGAGGTCCGACAAGAACAGGGGTAAGTCGGACAA
CGTCCCTTCCGAGGAGGTTGTCAAGAAGATGAAGAACTACTGGAGGCAGCTTCTCAACGCTAAGCTCATT
ACCCAGAGGAAGTTCGACAACCTCACGAAGGCTGAGAGGGGTGGCCTTTCCGAGCTTGACAAGGCTGGTT
TCATCAAGAGGCAGCTTGTTGAGACGAGGCAGATTACCAAGCACGTTGCTCAGATCCTCGATTCTAGGAT
GAACACCAAGTACGACGAGAACGACAAGCTCATCCGCGAGGTCAAGGTGATCACCCTCAAGTCCAAGCTC
GTCTCCGACTTCCGCAAGGACTTCCAGTTCTACAAGGTCCGCGAGATCAACAACTACCACCACGCTCACG
ATGCTTACCTTAACGCTGTCGTTGGTACCGCTCTTATCAAGAAGTACCCTAAGCTTGAGTCCGAGTTCGT
CTACGGTGACTACAAGGTCTACGACGTTCGTAAGATGATCGCCAAGTCCGAGCAGGAGATCGGCAAGGCC
ACCGCCAAGTACTTCTTCTACTCCAACATCATGAACTTCTTCAAGACCGAGATCACCCTCGCCAACGGCG
AGATCCGCAAGCGCCCTCTTATCGAGACGAACGGTGAGACTGGTGAGATCGTTTGGGACAAGGGTCGCGA
CTTCGCTACTGTTCGCAAGGTCCTTTCTATGCCTCAGGTTAACATCGTCAAGAAGACCGAGGTCCAGACC
GGTGGCTTCTCCAAGGAGTCTATCCTTCCAAAGAGAAACTCGGACAAGCTCATCGCTAGGAAGAAGGATT
GGGACCCTAAGAAGTACGGTGGTTTCGACTCCCCTACTGTCGCCTACTCCGTCCTCGTGGTCGCCAAGGT
GGAGAAGGGTAAGTCGAAGAAGCTCAAGTCCGTCAAGGAGCTCCTCGGCATCACCATCATGGAGCGCTCC
TCCTTCGAGAAGAACCCGATCGACTTCCTCGAGGCCAAGGGCTACAAGGAGGTCAAGAAGGACCTCATCA
TCAAGCTCCCCAAGTACTCTCTTTTCGAGCTCGAGAACGGTCGTAAGAGGATGCTGGCTTCCGCTGGTGA
GCTCCAGAAGGGTAACGAGCTTGCTCTTCCTTCCAAGTACGTGAACTTCCTCTACCTCGCCTCCCACTAC
GAGAAGCTCAAGGGTTCCCCTGAGGATAACGAGCAGAAGCAGCTCTTCGTGGAGCAGCACAAGCACTACC
TCGACGAGATCATCGAGCAGATCTCCGAGTTCTCCAAGCGCGTCATCCTCGCTGACGCTAACCTCGACAA
GGTCCTCTCCGCCTACAACAAGCACCGCGACAAGCCCATCCGCGAGCAGGCCGAGAACATCATCCACCTC
TTCACGCTCACGAACCTCGGCGCCCCTGCTGCTTTCAAGTACTTCGACACCACCATCGACAGGAAGCGTT
ACACGTCCACCAAGGAGGTTCTCGACGCTACTCTCATCCACCAGTCCATCACCGGTCTTTACGAGACTCG
TATCGACCTTTCCCAGCTTGGTGGTGATAAGCGTCCTGCTGCCACCAAAAAGGCCGGACAGGCTAAGAAA
AAGAAGTAGGATCCTCCCGATCGTTCAAACATTTGGCAATAAAGTTTCTTAAGATTGAATCCTGTTGCCG
GTCTTGCGATGATTATCATATAATTTCTGTTGAATTACGTTAAGCATGTAATAATTAACATGTAATGCAT
GACGTTATTTATGAGGTGGGTTTTTATGATTAGAGTCCCGCAATTATACATTTAATACGCGATAGAAAAC
AAAATATAGCGCGCAAACTAGGATAAATTATCGCGCGCGGTGTCATCTATGTTACTAGATCGGGAGCACC
GGTAAGGCGCGCCGTAGTGCTCGAGAGACCTCTGAAGTGGCCGATTCATTAATGCAGCTGGCACGACAGG
TTTCCCGACTGGAAAGCGGGCAGTGAGCGCAACGCAATTAATGTGAGTTAGCTCACTCATTAGGCACCCC
AGGCTTTACACTTTATGCTTCCGGCTCGTATGTTGTGTGGAATTGTGAGCGGATAACAATTTCACACAAG
AAACAGCTATGACCATGATTACGCCAAGCTATTTAGGTGACACTATAGAATACTCAAGCTATGCATCAAG
CTCAATGGGTCTAGTCTGTAGATACCCATCACACTGGCGACCGCTCGAACATCAGTTTAAGGTTTACACC
TATAAAAGAGAGAGCCGTTATCGTCTGTTTGTGGATGTACAGAGTGATATTATTGACACGCCGGGGCGAC
GGATGGTGATCCCCCTGGCCAGTGCACGTCTGCTGTCAGATAAAGTCTCCCGTGAACTTTACCCGGTGGT
GCATATCGGGGATGAAAGCTGGCGCATGATGACCACCGATATGGCCAGTGTGCCTGTCTCCGTTATCGGG
GAAGAAGTGGCTGATCTCAGCCACCGCGAAAATGACATCAAAAACGCCATTAACCTGATGTTCTGGGGAA
TATAAATGTCAGGCCTGAATGGCGAATGGACGCGCCCTGTAGCGGCGCATTAAGCGCGGCGGGTGAGCGT
GGGTCTCGCGGTATCATTGGCGCGCCTCTCGAGCTAGCGGCCGCATGCATCGATCTCCTACATCGTATAA
ATTAGCCTATACGAAGTTATTGCATCTATGTCGGGTGCGGAGAAAGAGGTAATGAAATGGCAGTATTAGA
TCTGATAACTTCGTATAATGTATGCTATACGAAGTTATGACTGCAGGTCGACACCCATAATAGCTGTTTG
CCAAGCTTGGCACTGGCCGTCGTTTTTACAACGTCGTGACTGGGAAAACCCTGGCGTTACCCAACTTAAT
CGCCTTGCAGCACATCCCCCTTTCGCCAGCTGGCGTAATAGCGAAGAGGCCCGCACCGATCGCCCTTCCC
AACAGTTGCGCAGCCTGAATGGCGAATGCTAGAGCAGCTTGAGCTTGGATCAGATTGTCGTTTCCCGCCT
TCAGTTTAAACTATCAGTGTTTGACAGGATATATTGGCGGGTAAACCTAAGAGAAAAGAGCGTTTATTAG
AATAACGGATATTTAAAAGGGCGTGAAAAGGTTTATCCGTTCGTCCATTTGTATGTGCATGCCAACCACA
GGGTTCCCCTCGGGATCAAAGTACTTTGATCCAACCCCTCCGCTGCTATAGTGCAGTCGGCTTCTGACGT
TCAGTGCAGCCGTCTTCTGAAAACGACATGTCGCACAAGTCCTAAGTTACGCGACAGGCTGCCGCCCTGC
CCTTTTCCTGGCGTTTTCTTGTCGCGTGTTTTAGTCGCATAAAGTAGAATACTTGCGACTAGAACCGGAG
ACATTACGCCATGAACAAGAGCGCCGCCGCTGGCCTGCTGGGCTATGCCCGCGTCAGCACCGACGACCAG
GACTTGACCAACCAACGGGCCGAACTGCACGCGGCCGGCTGCACCAAGCTGTTTTCCGAGAAGATCACCG
GCACCAGGCGCGACCGCCCGGAGCTGGCCAGGATGCTTGACCACCTACGCCCTGGCGACGTTGTGACAGT
GACCAGGCTAGACCGCCTGGCCCGCAGCACCCGCGACCTACTGGACATTGCCGAGCGCATCCAGGAGGCC
GGCGCGGGCCTGCGTAGCCTGGCAGAGCCGTGGGCCGACACCACCACGCCGGCCGGCCGCATGGTGTTGA
CCGTGTTCGCCGGCATTGCCGAGTTCGAGCGTTCCCTAATCATCGACCGCACCCGGAGCGGGCGCGAGGC
CGCCAAGGCCCGAGGCGTGAAGTTTGGCCCCCGCCCTACCCTCACCCCGGCACAGATCGCGCACGCCCGC
GAGCTGATCGACCAGGAAGGCCGCACCGTGAAAGAGGCGGCTGCACTGCTTGGCGTGCATCGCTCGACCC
TGTACCGCGCACTTGAGCGCAGCGAGGAAGTGACGCCCACCGAGGCCAGGCGGCGCGGTGCCTTCCGTGA
GGACGCATTGACCGAGGCCGACGCCCTGGCGGCCGCCGAGAATGAACGCCAAGAGGAACAAGCATGAAAC
CGCACCAGGACGGCCAGGACGAACCGTTTTTCATTACCGAAGAGATCGAGGCGGAGATGATCGCGGCCGG
GTACGTGTTCGAGCCGCCCGCGCACGTCTCAACCGTGCGGCTGCATGAAATCCTGGCCGGTTTGTCTGAT
GCCAAGCTGGCGGCCTGGCCGGCCAGCTTGGCCGCTGAAGAAACCGAGCGCCGCCGTCTAAAAAGGTGAT
GTGTATTTGAGTAAAACAGCTTGCGTCATGCGGTCGCTGCGTATATGATGCGATGAGTAAATAAACAAAT
ACGCAAGGGGAACGCATGAAGGTTATCGCTGTACTTAACCAGAAAGGCGGGTCAGGCAAGACGACCATCG
CAACCCATCTAGCCCGCGCCCTGCAACTCGCCGGGGCCGATGTTCTGTTAGTCGATTCCGATCCCCAGGG
CAGTGCCCGCGATTGGGCGGCCGTGCGGGAAGATCAACCGCTAACCGTTGTCGGCATCGACCGCCCGACG
ATTGACCGCGACGTGAAGGCCATCGGCCGGCGCGACTTCGTAGTGATCGACGGAGCGCCCCAGGCGGCGG
ACTTGGCTGTGTCCGCGATCAAGGCAGCCGACTTCGTGCTGATTCCGGTGCAGCCAAGCCCTTACGACAT
ATGGGCCACCGCCGACCTGGTGGAGCTGGTTAAGCAGCGCATTGAGGTCACGGATGGAAGGCTACAAGCG
GCCTTTGTCGTGTCGCGGGCGATCAAAGGCACGCGCATCGGCGGTGAGGTTGCCGAGGCGCTGGCCGGGT
ACGAGCTGCCCATTCTTGAGTCCCGTATCACGCAGCGCGTGAGCTACCCAGGCACTGCCGCCGCCGGCAC
AACCGTTCTTGAATCAGAACCCGAGGGCGACGCTGCCCGCGAGGTCCAGGCGCTGGCCGCTGAAATTAAA
TCAAAACTCATTTGAGTTAATGAGGTAAAGAGAAAATGAGCAAAAGCACAAACACGCTAAGTGCCGGCCG
TCCGAGCGCACGCAGCAGCAAGGCTGCAACGTTGGCCAGCCTGGCAGACACGCCAGCCATGAAGCGGGTC
AACTTTCAGTTGCCGGCGGAGGATCACACCAAGCTGAAGATGTACGCGGTACGCCAAGGCAAGACCATTA
CCGAGCTGCTATCTGAATACATCGCGCAGCTACCAGAGTAAATGAGCAAATGAATAAATGAGTAGATGAA
TTTTAGCGGCTAAAGGAGGCGGCATGGAAAATCAAGAACAACCAGGCACCGACGCCGTGGAATGCCCCAT
GTGTGGAGGAACGGGCGGTTGGCCAGGCGTAAGCGGCTGGGTTGTCTGCCGGCCCTGCAATGGCACTGGA
ACCCCCAAGCCCGAGGAATCGGCGTGACGGTCGCAAACCATCCGGCCCGGTACAAATCGGCGCGGCGCTG
GGTGATGACCTGGTGGAGAAGTTGAAGGCCGCGCAGGCCGCCCAGCGGCAACGCATCGAGGCAGAAGCAC
GCCCCGGTGAATCGTGGCAAGCGGCCGCTGATCGAATCCGCAAAGAATCCCGGCAACCGCCGGCAGCCGG
TGCGCCGTCGATTAGGAAGCCGCCCAAGGGCGACGAGCAACCAGATTTTTTCGTTCCGATGCTCTATGAC
GTGGGCACCCGCGATAGTCGCAGCATCATGGACGTGGCCGTTTTCCGTCTGTCGAAGCGTGACCGACGAG
CTGGCGAGGTGATCCGCTACGAGCTTCCAGACGGGCACGTAGAGGTTTCCGCAGGGCCGGCCGGCATGGC
CAGTGTGTGGGATTACGACCTGGTACTGATGGCGGTTTCCCATCTAACCGAATCCATGAACCGATACCGG
GAAGGGAAGGGAGACAAGCCCGGCCGCGTGTTCCGTCCACACGTTGCGGACGTACTCAAGTTCTGCCGGC
GAGCCGATGGCGGAAAGCAGAAAGACGACCTGGTAGAAACCTGCATTCGGTTAAACACCACGCACGTTGC
CATGCAGCGTACGAAGAAGGCCAAGAACGGCCGCCTGGTGACGGTATCCGAGGGTGAAGCCTTGATTAGC
CGCTACAAGATCGTAAAGAGCGAAACCGGGCGGCCGGAGTACATCGAGATCGAGCTAGCTGATTGGATGT
ACCGCGAGATCACAGAAGGCAAGAACCCGGACGTGCTGACGGTTCACCCCGATTACTTTTTGATCGATCC
CGGCATCGGCCGTTTTCTCTACCGCCTGGCACGCCGCGCCGCAGGCAAGGCAGAAGCCAGATGGTTGTTC
AAGACGATCTACGAACGCAGTGGCAGCGCCGGAGAGTTCAAGAAGTTCTGTTTCACCGTGCGCAAGCTGA
TCGGGTCAAATGACCTGCCGGAGTACGATTTGAAGGAGGAGGCGGGGCAGGCTGGCCCGATCCTAGTCAT
GCGCTACCGCAACCTGATCGAGGGCGAAGCATCCGCCGGTTCCTAATGTACGGAGCAGATGCTAGGGCAA
ATTGCCCTAGCAGGGGAAAAAGGTCGAAAAGGTCTGTTTCCTGTGGATAGCACGTACATTGGGAACCCAA
AGCCGTACATTGGGAACCGGAACCCGTACATTGGGAACCCAAAGCCGTACATTGGGAACCGGTCACACAT
GTAAGTGACTGATATAAAAGAGAAAAAAGGCGATTTTTCCGCCTAAAACTCTTTAAAACTTATTAAAACT
CTTAAAACCCGCCTGGCCTGTGCATAACTGTCTGGCCAGCGCACAGCCGAAGAGCTGCAAAAAGCGCCTA
CCCTTCGGTCGCTGCGCTCCCTACGCCCCGCCGCTTCGCGTCGGCCTATCGCGGCCGCTGGCCGCTCAAA
AATGGCTGGCCTACGGCCAGGCAATCTACCAGGGCGCGGACAAGCCGCGCCGTCGCCACTCGACCGCCGG
CGCCCACATCAAGGCACCCTGCCTCGCGCGTTTCGGTGATGACGGTGAAAACCTCTGACACATGCAGCTC
CCGGAGACGGTCACAGCTTGTCTGTAAGCGGATGCCGGGAGCAGACAAGCCCGTCAGGGCGCGTCAGCGG
GTGTTGGCGGGTGTCGGGGCGCAGCCATGACCCAGTCACGTAGCGATAGCGGAGTGTATACTGGCTTAAC
TATGCGGCATCAGAGCAGATTGTACTGAGAGTGCACCATATGCGGTGTGAAATACCGCACAGATGCGTAA
GGAGAAAATACCGCATCAGGCGCTCTTCCGCTTCCTCGCTCACTGACTCGCTGCGCTCGGTCGTTCGGCT
GCGGCGAGCGGTATCAGCTCACTCAAAGGCGGTAATACGGTTATCCACAGAATCAGGGGATAACGCAGGA
AAGAACATGTGAGCAAAAGGCCAGCAAAAGGCCAGGAACCGTAAAAAGGCCGCGTTGCTGGCGTTTTTCC
ATAGGCTCCGCCCCCCTGACGAGCATCACAAAAATCGACGCTCAAGTCAGAGGTGGCGAAACCCGACAGG
ACTATAAAGATACCAGGCGTTTCCCCCTGGAAGCTCCCTCGTGCGCTCTCCTGTTCCGACCCTGCCGCTT
ACCGGATACCTGTCCGCCTTTCTCCCTTCGGGAAGCGTGGCGCTTTCTCATAGCTCACGCTGTAGGTATC
TCAGTTCGGTGTAGGTCGTTCGCTCCAAGCTGGGCTGTGTGCACGAACCCCCCGTTCAGCCCGACCGCTG
CGCCTTATCCGGTAACTATCGTCTTGAGTCCAACCCGGTAAGACACGACTTATCGCCACTGGCAGCAGCC
ACTGGTAACAGGATTAGCAGAGCGAGGTATGTAGGCGGTGCTACAGAGTTCTTGAAGTGGTGGCCTAACT
ACGGCTACACTAGAAGGACAGTATTTGGTATCTGCGCTCTGCTGAAGCCAGTTACCTTCGGAAAAAGAGT
TGGTAGCTCTTGATCCGGCAAACAAACCACCGCTGGTAGCGGTGGTTTTTTTGTTTGCAAGCAGCAGATT
ACGCGCAGAAAAAAAGGATCTCAAGAAGATCCTTTGATCTTTTCTACGGGGTCTGACGCTCAGTGGAACG
AAAACTCACGTTAAGGGATTTTGGTCATGCATTCTAGGTACTAAAACAATTCATCCAGTAAAATATAATA
TTTTATTTTCTCCCAATCAGGCTTGATCCCCAGTAAGTCAAAAAATAGCTCGACATACTGTTCTTCCCCG
ATATCCTCCCTGATCGACCGGACGCAGAAGGCAATGTCATACCACTTGTCCGCCCTGCCGCTTCTCCCAA
GATCAATAAAGCCACTTACTTTGCCATCTTTCACAAAGATGTTGCTGTCTCCCAGGTCGCCGTGGGAAAA
GACAAGTTCCTCTTCGGGCTTTTCCGTCTTTAAAAAATCATACAGCTCGCGCGGATCTTTAAATGGAGTG
TCTTCTTCCCAGTTTTCGCAATCCACATCGGCCAGATCGTTATTCAGTAAGTAATCCAATTCGGCTAAGC
GGCTGTCTAAGCTATTCGTATAGGGACAATCCGATATGTCGATGGAGTGAAAGAGCCTGATGCACTCCGC
ATACAGCTCGATAATCTTTTCAGGGCTTTGTTCATCTTCATACTCTTCCGAGCAAAGGACGCCATCGGCC
TCACTCATGAGCAGATTGCTCCAGCCATCATGCCGTTCAAAGTGCAGGACCTTTGGAACAGGCAGCTTTC
CTTCCAGCCATAGCATCATGTCCTTTTCCCGTTCCACATCATAGGTGGTCCCTTTATACCGGCTGTCCGT
CATTTTTAAATATAGGTTTTCATTTTCTCCCACCAGCTTATATACCTTAGCAGGAGACATTCCTTCCGTA
TCTTTTACGCAGCGGTATTTTTCGATCAGTTTTTTCAATTCCGGTGATATTCTCATTTTAGCCATTTATT
ATTTCCTTCCTCTTTTCTACAGTATTTAAAGATACCCCAAGAAGCTAATTATAACAAGACGAACTCCAAT
TCACTGTTCCTTGCATTCTAAAACCTTAAATACCAGAAAACAGCTTTTTCAAAGTTGTTTTCAAAGTTGG
CGTATAACATAGTATCGACGGAGCCGATTTTGAAACCGCGGTGATCACAGGCAGCAACGCTCTGTCATCG
TTACAATCAACATGCTACCCTCCGCGAGATCATCCGTGTTTCAAACCCGGCAGCTTAGTTGCCGTTCTTC
CGAATAGCATCGGTAACATGAGCAAAGTCTGCCGCCTTACAACGGCTCTCCCGCTGACGCCGTCCCGGAC
TGATGGGCTGCCTGTATCGAGTGGTGATTTTGTGCCGAGCTGCCGGTCGGGGAGCTGTTGGCTGGCTGG
