Features (pLannotate 1.2.2; 33 found; start..end, strand, type, name):
      1..25      +  misc_feature   LB T-DNA repeat: left border repeat from nopaline C58 T-DNA
    103..277     -  polyA_signal   CaMV poly(A) signal: cauliflower mosaic virus polyadenylation signal
    287..835     -  CDS            bar: PAT_STRHY - Experimental evidence at protein level: Swiss-Prot protein existence level 1. Inactivates phosphinothricin (PPT) by transfer of an acetyl group from acetyl CoA. Can also acetylate demethylphosphinothricin but not PTT or glutamate. This enzyme is an effector of phosphinothricin tripeptide (PTT or bialaphos) resistance. From Streptomyces hygroscopicus. Introduced by genetic manipulation and expressed in glufosinate-tolerant maize by Dekalb Genetics.
    880..1556    -  promoter       CaMV 35S promoter (enhanced): cauliflower mosaic virus 35S promoter with a duplicated enhancer region
   1646..1734    +  CDS            lacI (fragment): lac repressor; lacI; The lac repressor binds to the lac operator to inhibit transcription in E. coli. This inhibition can be relieved by adding lactose or isopropyl-β-D-thiogalactopyranoside (IPTG).
   1747..1768    +  protein_bind   CAP binding site: CAP binding activates transcription in the presence of cAMP. E. coli catabolite activator protein
   1783..1813    +  promoter       lac promoter: promoter for the E. coli lac operon
   1817..1839    +  protein_bind   lac operator (fragment): The lac repressor binds to the lac operator to inhibit transcription in E. coli. This inhibition can be relieved by adding lactose or isopropyl-β-D-thiogalactopyranoside (IPTG). lac repressor encoded by lacI
   1870..1887    +  misc_feature   MCS (fragment): pUC18/19 multiple cloning site
   2010..3996    +  promoter       Ubi promoter: maize polyubiquitin gene promoter
   4048..8148    +  CDS            cas9: CAS9_STRP1 - Also known as csn1 From Streptococcus pyogenes serotype M1.
   8209..8461    +  terminator     NOS terminator: nopaline synthase terminator and poly(A) signal
   8508..8566    +  CDS            lacI (fragment): lac repressor; lacI; The lac repressor binds to the lac operator to inhibit transcription in E. coli. This inhibition can be relieved by adding lactose or isopropyl-β-D-thiogalactopyranoside (IPTG).
   8579..8600    +  protein_bind   CAP binding site: CAP binding activates transcription in the presence of cAMP. E. coli catabolite activator protein
   8615..8645    +  promoter       lac promoter: promoter for the E. coli lac operon
   8649..8671    +  protein_bind   lac operator (fragment): The lac repressor binds to the lac operator to inhibit transcription in E. coli. This inhibition can be relieved by adding lactose or isopropyl-β-D-thiogalactopyranoside (IPTG). lac repressor encoded by lacI
   8711..8729    +  promoter       SP6 promoter: promoter for bacteriophage SP6 RNA polymerase
   8803..9105    +  CDS            ccdB: CcdB, a bacterial toxin that poisons DNA gyrase; ccdB; Plasmids containing the ccdB gene cannot be propagated in standard E. coli strains.
   9130..9165    +  rep_origin     f1 ori (fragment): f1 bacteriophage origin of replication; arrow indicates direction of (+) strand synthesis
   9162..9189    +  CDS            bla(M) (fragment): β-lactamase lacking the signal sequence; bla(M); allows cytosolic expression of β-lactamase
   9315..9348    -  protein_bind   loxP: Cre-mediated recombination occurs in the 8-bp core sequence (GCATACAT). Cre recombinase
   9391..9545    +  CDS            lacZα (fragment): LacZα fragment of β-galactosidase; lacZ fragment
   9611..9635    +  misc_feature   RB T-DNA repeat: right border repeat from nopaline C58 T-DNA
   9975..10376   +  CDS            Y4CG_SINFN (fragment): Protein inferred from homology: Swiss-Prot protein existence level 3. From Sinorhizobium fredii (strain NBRC 101917 / NGR234).
  10936..11565   +  CDS            pVS1 StaA: stability protein from the Pseudomonas plasmid pVS1 (Heeb et al., 2000)
  11994..13067   +  CDS            pVS1 RepA: replication protein from the Pseudomonas plasmid pVS1 (Heeb et al., 2000)
  13133..13327   +  rep_origin     pVS1 oriV: origin of replication for the Pseudomonas plasmid pVS1 (Heeb et al., 2000)
  13530..13569   +  CDS            rop (fragment): Rop protein, which maintains plasmids at low copy number; rop
  13671..13811   +  misc_feature   bom: basis of mobility region from pBR322
  13997..14585   -  rep_origin     ori: high-copy-number ColE1/pMB1/pBR322/pUC origin of replication
  14672..15466   -  CDS            KanR: aminoglycoside phosphotransferase; aphA-3; confers resistance to kanamycin
  15518..15589   -  CDS            yghO (fragment) (sequence partly withheld): YGHO_ECOLI - Experimental evidence at transcript level: Swiss-Prot protein existence level 2. From Escherichia coli (strain K12).
  15588..16565   +  CDS            insH10 (sequence withheld): INH10_ECOLI - Protein inferred from homology: Swiss-Prot protein existence level 3. Involved in the transposition of the insertion sequence IS5. From Escherichia coli (strain K12).
>Addgene plasmid #66188 | pYLCRISPR/Cas9Pubi-B | addgene full sequence | sequence record 234173 | Addgene NGS Result
TGGCAGGATATATTGTGGTGTAAACAAATTGACGCTTAGACAACTTAATAACACATTGCGGACGTTTTTA
ATGTACTGAATTAACGCCGAATTAATTCGGGGGATCTGGATTTTAGTACTGGATTTTGGTTTTAGGAATT
AGAAATTTTATTGATAGAAGTATTTTACAAATACAAATACATACTAAGGGTTTCTTATATGCTCAACACA
TGAGCGAAACCCTATAGGAACCCTAATTCCCTTATCTGGGAACTACTCACACATTATTATGGAGAAACTC
GAGTCAAATCTCGGTGACGGGCAGGACCGGACGGGGCGGTACCGGCAGGCTGAAGTCCAGCTGCCAGAAA
CCCACGTCATGCCAGTTCCCGTGCTTGAAGCCGGCCGCCCGCAGCATGCCGCGGGGGGCATATCCGAGCG
CCTCGTGCATGCGCACGCTCGGGTCGTTGGGCAGCCCGATGACAGCGACCACGCTCTTGAAGCCCTGTGC
CTCCAGGGACTTCAGCAGGTGGGTGTAGAGCGTGGAGCCCAGTCCCGTCCGCTGGTGGCGGGGGGAGACG
TACACGGTCGACTCGGCCGTCCAGTCGTAGGCGTTGCGTGCCTTCCAGGGGCCCGCGTAGGCGATGCCGG
CGACCTCGCCGTCCACCTCGGCGACGAGCCAGGGATAGCGCTCCCGCAGACGGACGAGGTCGTCCGTCCA
CTCCTGCGGTTCCTGCGGCTCGGTACGGAAGTTGACCGTGCTTGTCTCGATGTAGTGGTTGACGATGGTG
CAGACCGCCGGCATGTCCGCCTCGGTGGCACGGCGGATGTCGGCCGGGCGTCGTTCTGGGCTCATGGTAG
ACTCGAGAGAGATAGATTTGTAGAGAGAGACTGGTGATTTCAGCGTGTCCTCTCCAAATGAAATGAACTT
CCTTATATAGAGGAAGGGTCTTGCGAAGGATAGTGGGATTGTGCGTCATCCCTTACGTCAGTGGAGATAT
CACATCAATCCACTTGCTTTGAAGACGTGGTTGGAACGTCTTCTTTTTCCACGATGCTCTTCGTGGGTGG
GGGTCCATCTTTGGGACCACTGTCGGCAGAGGCATCTTGAACGATAGCCTTTCCTTTATCGCAATGATGG
CATTTGTAGGTGCCACCTTCCTTTTCTACTGTCCTTTTGATGAAGTGACAGATAGCTGGGCAATGGAATC
CGAGGAGGTTTCCCGATATTACCCTTTGTTGAAAAGTCTCAATAGCCCTTTGGTCTTCTGAGACTGTATC
TTTGATATTCTTGGAGTAGACGAGAGTGTCGTGCTCCACCATGTTCACATCAATCCACTTGCTTTGAAGA
CGTGGTTGGAACGTCTTCTTTTTCCACGATGCTCCTCGTGGGTGGGGGTCCATCTTTGGGACCACTGTCG
GCAGAGGCATCTTGAACGATAGCCTTTCCTTTATCGCAATGATGGCATTTGTAGGTGCCACCTTCCTTTT
CTACTGTCCTTTTGATGAAGTGACAGATAGCTGGGCAATGGAATCCGAGGAGGTTTCCCGATATTACCCT
TTGTTGAAAAGTCTCAATAGCCCTTTGGTCTTCTGAGACTGTATCTTTGATATTCTTGGAGTAGACGAGA
GTGTCGTGCTCCACCATGTTGGCAAGCTGCTCTAGCCAATACGCAAACCGCCTCTCCCCGCGCGTTGGCC
GATTCATTAATGCAGCTGGCACGACAGGTTTCCCGACTGGAAAGCGGGCAGTGAGCGCAACGCAATTAAT
GTGAGTTAGCTCACTCATTAGGCACCCCAGGCTTTACACTTTATGCTTCCGGCTCGTATGTTGTGTGGAA
TTGTGAGCGGATAACAATTTCACACAGGAAACAGCTATGACATGATTACGAATTCGAGCTCGGTACCGTA
ACTATAACGGTCCTAAGGTAGCGAAGGATCCGCTCGCTACCTTAAGAGAGGATATCCCTCCATCCTATAA
TGTAGGCTATAGGAACTAGGGCAAGGCCGGCCATGCGGCCGCAAGCTGGGTGCAGCGTGACCCGGTCGTG
CCCCTCTCTAGAGATAATGAGCATTGCATGTCTAAGTTATAAAAAATTACCACATATTTTTTTTGTCACA
CTTGTTTGAAGTGCAGTTTATCTATCTTTATACATATATTTAAACTTTACTCTACGAATAATATAATCTA
TAGTACTACAATAATATCAGTGTTTTAGAGAATCATATAAATGAACAGTTAGACATGGTCTAAAGGACAA
TTGAGTATTTTGACAACAGGACTCTACAGTTTTATCTTTTTAGTGTGCATGTGTTCTCCTTTTTTTTTGC
AAATAGCTTCACCTATATAATACTTCATCCATTTTATTAGTACATCCATTTAGGGTTTAGGGTTAATGGT
TTTTATAGACTAATTTTTTTAGTACATCTATTTTATTCTATTTTAGCCTCTAAATTAAGAAAACTAAAAC
TCTATTTTAGTTTTTTTATTTAATAATTTAGATATAAAATAGAATAAAATAAAGTGACTAAAAATTAAAC
AAATACCCTTTAAGAAATTAAAAAAACTAAGGAAACATTTTTCTTGTTTCGAGTAGATAATGCCAGCCTG
TTAAACGCCGTCGACGAGTCTAACGGACACCAACCAGCGAACCAGCAGCGTCGCGTCGGGCCAAGCGAAG
CAGACGGCACGGCATCTCTGTCGCTGCCTCTGGACCCCTCTCGAGAGTTCCGCTCCACCGTTGGACTTGC
TCCGCTGTCGGCATCCAGAAATTGCGTGGCGGAGCGGCAGACGTGAGCCGGCACGGCAGGCGGCCTCCTC
CTCCTCTCACGGCACCGGCAGCTACGGGGGATTCCTTTCCCACCGCTCCTTCGCTTTCCCTTCCTCGCCC
GCCGTAATAAATAGACACCCCCTCCACACCCTCTTTCCCCAACCTCGTGTTGTTCGGAGCGCACACACAC
ACAACCAGATCTCCCCCAAATCCACCCGTCGGCACCTCCGCTTCAAGGTACGCCGCTCGTCCTCCCCCCC
CCCCTNCTCTACCTTCTCTAGATCGGCGTTCCGGTCCATGGTTAGGGCCCGGTAGTTCTACTTCTGTTCA
TGTTTGTGTTAGATCCGTGTTTGTGTTAGATCCGTGCTGCTAGCGTTCGTACACGGATGCGACCTGTACG
TCAGACACGTTCTGATTGCTAACTTGCCAGTGTTTCTCTTTGGGGAATCCTGGGATGGCTCTAGCCGTTC
CGCAGACGGGATCGATTTCATGATTTTTTTTGTTTCGTTGCATAGGGTTTGGTTTGCCCTTTTCCTTTAT
TTCAATATATGCCGTGCACTTGTTTGTCGGGTCATCTTTTCATGCTTTTTTTTGTCTTGGTTGTGATGAT
GTGGTCTGGTTGGGCGGTCGTTCTAGATCGGAGTAGAATTCTGTTTCAAACTACCTGGTGGATTTATTAA
TTTTGGATCTGTATGTGTGTGCCATACATATTCATAGTTACGAATTGAAGATGATGGATGGAAATATCGA
TCTAGGATAGGTATACATGTTGATGCGGGTTTTACTGATGCATATACAGAGATGCTTTTTGTTCGCTTGG
TTGTGATGATGTGGTGTGGTTGGGCGGTCGTTCATTCGTTCTAGATCGGAGTAGAATACTGTTTCAAACT
ACCTGGTGTATTTATTAATTTTGGAACTGTATGTGTGTGTCATACATCTTCATAGTTACGAGTTTAAGAT
GGATGGAAATATCGATCTAGGATAGGTATACATGTTGATGTGGGTTTTACTGATGCATATACATGATGGC
ATATGCAGCATCTATTCATATGCTCTAACCTTGAGTACCTATCTATTATAATAAACAAGTATGTTTTATA
ATTATTTTGATCTTGATATACTTGGATGATGGCATATGCAGCAGCTATATGTGGATTTTTTTAGCCCTGC
CTTCATACGCTATTTATTTGCTTGGTACTGTTTCTTTTGTCGATGCTCACCCTGTTGTTTGGTGTTACTT
CTGCAGATGGCTCCTAAGAAGAAGCGGAAGGTTGGTATTCACGGGGTGCCTGCGGCTGACAAGAAGTACT
CCATCGGCCTCGACATCGGCACCAACAGCGTCGGCTGGGCGGTGATCACCGACGAGTACAAGGTCCCGTC
CAAGAAGTTCAAGGTCCTGGGCAACACCGACCGCCACTCCATCAAGAAGAACCTCATCGGCGCCCTCCTC
TTCGACTCCGGCGAGACGGCGGAGGCGACCCGCCTCAAGCGCACCGCCCGCCGCCGCTACACCCGCCGCA
AGAACCGCATCTGCTACCTCCAGGAGATCTTCTCCAACGAGATGGCGAAGGTCGACGACTCCTTCTTCCA
CCGCCTCGAGGAGTCCTTCCTCGTGGAGGAGGACAAGAAGCACGAGCGCCACCCCATCTTCGGCAACATC
GTCGACGAGGTCGCCTACCACGAGAAGTACCCCACTATCTACCACCTTCGTAAGAAGCTTGTTGACTCTA
CTGATAAGGCTGATCTTCGTCTCATCTACCTTGCTCTCGCTCACATGATCAAGTTCCGTGGTCACTTCCT
TATCGAGGGTGACCTTAACCCTGATAACTCCGACGTGGACAAGCTCTTCATCCAGCTCGTCCAGACCTAC
AACCAGCTCTTCGAGGAGAACCCTATCAACGCTTCCGGTGTCGACGCTAAGGCGATCCTTTCCGCTAGGC
TCTCCAAGTCCAGGCGTCTCGAGAACCTCATCGCCCAGCTCCCTGGTGAGAAGAAGAACGGTCTTTTCGG
TAACCTCATCGCTCTCTCCCTCGGTCTGACCCCTAACTTCAAGTCCAACTTCGACCTCGCTGAGGACGCT
AAGCTTCAGCTCTCCAAGGATACCTACGACGATGATCTCGACAACCTCCTCGCTCAGATTGGAGATCAGT
ACGCTGATCTCTTCCTTGCTGCTAAGAACCTCTCCGATGCTATCCTCCTTTCGGATATCCTTAGGGTTAA
CACTGAGATCACTAAGGCTCCTCTTTCTGCTTCCATGATCAAGCGCTACGACGAGCACCACCAGGACCTC
ACCCTCCTCAAGGCTCTTGTTCGTCAGCAGCTCCCCGAGAAGTACAAGGAGATCTTCTTCGACCAGTCCA
AGAACGGCTACGCCGGTTACATTGACGGTGGAGCTAGCCAGGAGGAGTTCTACAAGTTCATCAAGCCAAT
CCTTGAGAAGATGGATGGTACTGAGGAGCTTCTCGTTAAGCTTAACCGTGAGGACCTCCTTAGGAAGCAG
AGGACTTTCGATAACGGCTCTATCCCTCACCAGATCCACCTTGGTGAGCTTCACGCCATCCTTCGTAGGC
AGGAGGACTTCTACCCTTTCCTCAAGGACAACCGTGAGAAGATCGAGAAGATCCTTACTTTCCGTATTCC
TTACTACGTTGGTCCTCTTGCTCGTGGTAACTCCCGTTTCGCTTGGATGACTAGGAAGTCCGAGGAGACT
ATCACCCCTTGGAACTTCGAGGAGGTTGTTGACAAGGGTGCTTCCGCCCAGTCCTTCATCGAGCGCATGA
CCAACTTCGACAAGAACCTCCCCAACGAGAAGGTCCTCCCCAAGCACTCCCTCCTCTACGAGTACTTCAC
GGTCTACAACGAGCTCACCAAGGTCAAGTACGTCACCGAGGGTATGCGCAAGCCTGCCTTCCTCTCCGGC
GAGCAGAAGAAGGCTATCGTTGACCTCCTCTTCAAGACCAACCGCAAGGTCACCGTCAAGCAGCTCAAGG
AGGACTACTTCAAGAAGATCGAGTGCTTCGACTCCGTCGAGATCAGCGGCGTTGAGGACCGTTTCAACGC
TTCTCTCGGTACCTACCACGATCTCCTCAAGATCATCAAGGACAAGGACTTCCTCGACAACGAGGAGAAC
GAGGACATCCTCGAGGACATCGTCCTCACTCTTACTCTCTTCGAGGATAGGGAGATGATCGAGGAGAGGC
TCAAGACTTACGCTCATCTCTTCGATGACAAGGTTATGAAGCAGCTCAAGCGTCGCCGTTACACCGGTTG
GGGTAGGCTCTCCCGCAAGCTCATCAACGGTATCAGGGATAAGCAGAGCGGCAAGACTATCCTCGACTTC
CTCAAGTCTGATGGTTTCGCTAACAGGAACTTCATGCAGCTCATCCACGATGACTCTCTTACCTTCAAGG
AGGATATTCAGAAGGCTCAGGTGTCCGGTCAGGGCGACTCTCTCCACGAGCACATTGCTAACCTTGCTGG
TTCCCCTGCTATCAAGAAGGGCATCCTTCAGACTGTTAAGGTTGTCGATGAGCTTGTCAAGGTTATGGGT
CGTCACAAGCCTGAGAACATCGTCATCGAGATGGCTCGTGAGAACCAGACTACCCAGAAGGGTCAGAAGA
ACTCGAGGGAGCGCATGAAGAGGATTGAGGAGGGTATCAAGGAGCTTGGTTCTCAGATCCTTAAGGAGCA
CCCTGTCGAGAACACCCAGCTCCAGAACGAGAAGCTCTACCTCTACTACCTCCAGAACGGTAGGGATATG
TACGTTGACCAGGAGCTCGACATCAACAGGCTTTCTGACTACGACGTCGACCACATTGTTCCTCAGTCTT
TCCTTAAGGATGACTCCATCGACAACAAGGTCCTCACGAGGTCCGACAAGAACAGGGGTAAGTCGGACAA
CGTCCCTTCCGAGGAGGTTGTCAAGAAGATGAAGAACTACTGGAGGCAGCTTCTCAACGCTAAGCTCATT
ACCCAGAGGAAGTTCGACAACCTCACGAAGGCTGAGAGGGGTGGCCTTTCCGAGCTTGACAAGGCTGGTT
TCATCAAGAGGCAGCTTGTTGAGACGAGGCAGATTACCAAGCACGTTGCTCAGATCCTCGATTCTAGGAT
GAACACCAAGTACGACGAGAACGACAAGCTCATCCGCGAGGTCAAGGTGATCACCCTCAAGTCCAAGCTC
GTCTCCGACTTCCGCAAGGACTTCCAGTTCTACAAGGTCCGCGAGATCAACAACTACCACCACGCTCACG
ATGCTTACCTTAACGCTGTCGTTGGTACCGCTCTTATCAAGAAGTACCCTAAGCTTGAGTCCGAGTTCGT
CTACGGTGACTACAAGGTCTACGACGTTCGTAAGATGATCGCCAAGTCCGAGCAGGAGATCGGCAAGGCC
ACCGCCAAGTACTTCTTCTACTCCAACATCATGAACTTCTTCAAGACCGAGATCACCCTCGCCAACGGCG
AGATCCGCAAGCGCCCTCTTATCGAGACGAACGGTGAGACTGGTGAGATCGTTTGGGACAAGGGTCGCGA
CTTCGCTACTGTTCGCAAGGTCCTTTCTATGCCTCAGGTTAACATCGTCAAGAAGACCGAGGTCCAGACC
GGTGGCTTCTCCAAGGAGTCTATCCTTCCAAAGAGAAACTCGGACAAGCTCATCGCTAGGAAGAAGGATT
GGGACCCTAAGAAGTACGGTGGTTTCGACTCCCCTACTGTCGCCTACTCCGTCCTCGTGGTCGCCAAGGT
GGAGAAGGGTAAGTCGAAGAAGCTCAAGTCCGTCAAGGAGCTCCTCGGCATCACCATCATGGAGCGCTCC
TCCTTCGAGAAGAACCCGATCGACTTCCTCGAGGCCAAGGGCTACAAGGAGGTCAAGAAGGACCTCATCA
TCAAGCTCCCCAAGTACTCTCTTTTCGAGCTCGAGAACGGTCGTAAGAGGATGCTGGCTTCCGCTGGTGA
GCTCCAGAAGGGTAACGAGCTTGCTCTTCCTTCCAAGTACGTGAACTTCCTCTACCTCGCCTCCCACTAC
GAGAAGCTCAAGGGTTCCCCTGAGGATAACGAGCAGAAGCAGCTCTTCGTGGAGCAGCACAAGCACTACC
TCGACGAGATCATCGAGCAGATCTCCGAGTTCTCCAAGCGCGTCATCCTCGCTGACGCTAACCTCGACAA
GGTCCTCTCCGCCTACAACAAGCACCGCGACAAGCCCATCCGCGAGCAGGCCGAGAACATCATCCACCTC
TTCACGCTCACGAACCTCGGCGCCCCTGCTGCTTTCAAGTACTTCGACACCACCATCGACAGGAAGCGTT
ACACGTCCACCAAGGAGGTTCTCGACGCTACTCTCATCCACCAGTCCATCACCGGTCTTTACGAGACTCG
TATCGACCTTTCCCAGCTTGGTGGTGATAAGCGTCCTGCTGCCACCAAAAAGGCCGGACAGGCTAAGAAA
AAGAAGTAGGATCCTCCCGATCGTTCAAACATTTGGCAATAAAGTTTCTTAAGATTGAATCCTGTTGCCG
GTCTTGCGATGATTATCATATAATTTCTGTTGAATTACGTTAAGCATGTAATAATTAACATGTAATGCAT
GACGTTATTTATGAGGTGGGTTTTTATGATTAGAGTCCCGCAATTATACATTTAATACGCGATAGAAAAC
AAAATATAGCGCGCAAACTAGGATAAATTATCGCGCGCGGTGTCATCTATGTTACTAGATCGGGAGCACC
GGTAAGGCGCGCCGTAGTGCTCGAGAGACCTCTGAAGTGGCCGATTCATTAATGCAGCTGGCACGACAGG
TTTCCCGACTGGAAAGCGGGCAGTGAGCGCAACGCAATTAATGTGAGTTAGCTCACTCATTAGGCACCCC
AGGCTTTACACTTTATGCTTCCGGCTCGTATGTTGTGTGGAATTGTGAGCGGATAACAATTTCACACAAG
AAACAGCTATGACCATGATTACGCCAAGCTATTTAGGTGACACTATAGAATACTCAAGCTATGCATCAAG
CTCAATGGGTCTAGTCTGTAGATACCCATCACACTGGCGACCGCTCGAACATCAGTTTAAGGTTTACACC
TATAAAAGAGAGAGCCGTTATCGTCTGTTTGTGGATGTACAGAGTGATATTATTGACACGCCGGGGCGAC
GGATGGTGATCCCCCTGGCCAGTGCACGTCTGCTGTCAGATAAAGTCTCCCGTGAACTTTACCCGGTGGT
GCATATCGGGGATGAAAGCTGGCGCATGATGACCACCGATATGGCCAGTGTGCCTGTCTCCGTTATCGGG
GAAGAAGTGGCTGATCTCAGCCACCGCGAAAATGACATCAAAAACGCCATTAACCTGATGTTCTGGGGAA
TATAAATGTCAGGCCTGAATGGCGAATGGACGCGCCCTGTAGCGGCGCATTAAGCGCGGCGGGTGAGCGT
GGGTCTCGCGGTATCATTGGCGCGCCTCTCGAGCTAGCGGCCGCATGCATCGATCTCCTACATCGTATAA
ATTAGCCTATACGAAGTTATTGCATCTATGTCGGGTGCGGAGAAAGAGGTAATGAAATGGCAGTATTAGA
TCTGATAACTTCGTATAATGTATGCTATACGAAGTTATGACTGCAGGTCGACACCCATAATAGCTGTTTG
CCAAGCTTGGCACTGGCCGTCGTTTTACAACGTCGTGACTGGGAAAACCCTGGCGTTACCCAACTTAATC
GCCTTGCAGCACATCCCCCTTTCGCCAGCTGGCGTAATAGCGAAGAGGCCCGCACCGATCGCCCTTCCCA
ACAGTTGCGCAGCCTGAATGGCGAATGCTAGAGCAGCTTGAGCTTGGATCAGATTGTCGTTTCCCGCCTT
CAGTTTAAACTATCAGTGTTTGACAGGATATATTGGCGGGTAAACCTAAGAGAAAAGAGCGTTTATTAGA
ATAATCGGATATTTAAAAGGGCGTGAAAAGGTTTATCCGTTCGTCCATTTGTATGTGCATGCCAACCACA
GGGTTCCCCTCGGGATCAAAGTACTTTGATCCAACCCCTCCGCTGCTATAGTGCAGTCGGCTTCTGACGT
TCAGTGCAGCCGTCTTCTGAAAACGACATGTCGCACAAGTCCTAAGTTACGCGACAGGCTGCCGCCCTGC
CCTTTTCCTGGCGTTTTCTTGTCGCGTGTTTTAGTCGCATAAAGTAGAATACTTGCGACTAGAACCGGAG
ACATTACGCCATGAACAAGAGCGCCGCCGCTGGCCTGCTGGGCTATGCCCGCGTCAGCACCGACGACCAG
GACTTGACCAACCAACGGGCCGAACTGCACGCGGCCGGCTGCACCAAGCTGTTTTCCGAGAAGATCACCG
GCACCAGGCGCGACCGCCCGGAGCTGGCCAGGATGCTTGACCACCTACGCCCTGGCGACGTTGTGACAGT
GACCAGGCTAGACCGCCTGGCCCGCAGCACCCGCGACCTACTGGACATTGCCGAGCGCATCCAGGAGGCC
GGCGCGGGCCTGCGTAGCCTGGCAGAGCCGTGGGCCGACACCACCACGCCGGCCGGCCGCATGGTGTTGA
CCGTGTTCGCCGGCATTGCCGAGTTCGAGCGTTCCCTAATCATCGACCGCACCCGGAGCGGGCGCGAGGC
CGCCAAGGCCCGAGGCGTGAAGTTTGGCCCCCGCCCTACCCTCACCCCGGCACAGATCGCGCACGCCCGC
GAGCTGATCGACCAGGAAGGCCGCACCGTGAAAGAGGCGGCTGCACTGCTTGGCGTGCATCGCTCGACCC
TGTACCGCGCACTTGAGCGCAGCGAGGAAGTGACGCCCACCGAGGCCAGGCGGCGCGGTGCCTTCCGTGA
GGACGCATTGACCGAGGCCGACGCCCTGGCGGCCGCCGAGAATGAACGCCAAGAGGAACAAGCATGAAAC
CGCACCAGGACGGCCAGGACGAACCGTTTTTCATTACCGAAGAGATCGAGGCGGAGATGATCGCGGCCGG
GTACGTGTTCGAGCCGCCCGCGCACGTCTCAACCGTGCGGCTGCATGAAATCCTGGCCGGTTTGTCTGAT
GCCAAGCTGGCGGCCTGGCCGGCCAGCTTGGCCGCTGAAGAAACCGAGCGCCGCCGTCTAAAAAGGTGAT
GTGTATTTGAGTAAAACAGCTTGCGTCATGCGGTCGCTGCGTATATGATGCGATGAGTAAATAAACAAAT
ACGCAAGGGGAACGCATGAAGGTTATCGCTGTACTTAACCAGAAAGGCGGGTCAGGCAAGACGACCATCG
CAACCCATCTAGCCCGCGCCCTGCAACTCGCCGGGGCCGATGTTCTGTTAGTCGATTCCGATCCCCAGGG
CAGTGCCCGCGATTGGGCGGCCGTGCGGGAAGATCAACCGCTAACCGTTGTCGGCATCGACCGCCCGACG
ATTGACCGCGACGTGAAGGCCATCGGCCGGCGCGACTTCGTAGTGATCGACGGAGCGCCCCAGGCGGCGG
ACTTGGCTGTGTCCGCGATCAAGGCAGCCGACTTCGTGCTGATTCCGGTGCAGCCAAGCCCTTACGACAT
ATGGGCCACCGCCGACCTGGTGGAGCTGGTTAAGCAGCGCATTGAGGTCACGGATGGAAGGCTACAAGCG
GCCTTTGTCGTGTCGCGGGCGATCAAAGGCACGCGCATCGGCGGTGAGGTTGCCGAGGCGCTGGCCGGGT
ACGAGCTGCCCATTCTTGAGTCCCGTATCACGCAGCGCGTGAGCTACCCAGGCACTGCCGCCGCCGGCAC
AACCGTTCTTGAATCAGAACCCGAGGGCGACGCTGCCCGCGAGGTCCAGGCGCTGGCCGCTGAAATTAAA
TCAAAACTCATTTGAGTTAATGAGGTAAAGAGAAAATGAGCAAAAGCACAAACACGCTAAGTGCCGGCCG
TCCGAGCGCACGCAGCAGCAAGGCTGCAACGTTGGCCAGCCTGGCAGACACGCCAGCCATGAAGCGGGTC
AACTTTCAGTTGCCGGCGGAGGATCACACCAAGCTGAAGATGTACGCGGTACGCCAAGGCAAGACCATTA
CCGAGCTGCTATCTGAATACATCGCGCAGCTACCAGAGTAAATGAGCAAATGAATAAATGAGTAGATGAA
TTTTAGCGGCTAAAGGAGGCGGCATGGAAAATCAAGAACAACCAGGCACCGACGCCGTGGAATGCCCCAT
GTGTGGAGGAACGGGCGGTTGGCCAGGCGTAAGCGGCTGGGTTGCCTGCCGGCCCTGCAATGGCACTGGA
ACCCCCAAGCCCGAGGAATCGGCGTGAGCGGTCGCAAACCATCCGGCCCGGTACAAATCGGCGCGGCGCT
GGGTGATGACCTGGTGGAGAAGTTGAAGGCCGCGCAGGCCGCCCAGCGGCAACGCATCGAGGCAGAAGCA
CGCCCCGGTGAATCGTGGCAAGCGGCCGCTGATCGAATCCGCAAAGAATCCCGGCAACCGCCGGCAGCCG
GTGCGCCGTCGATTAGGAAGCCGCCCAAGGGCGACGAGCAACCAGATTTTTTCGTTCCGATGCTCTATGA
CGTGGGCACCCGCGATAGTCGCAGCATCATGGACGTGGCCGTTTTCCGTCTGTCGAAGCGTGACCGACGA
GCTGGCGAGGTGATCCGCTACGAGCTTCCAGACGGGCACGTAGAGGTTTCCGCAGGGCCGGCCGGCATGG
CCAGTGTGTGGGATTACGACCTGGTACTGATGGCGGTTTCCCATCTAACCGAATCCATGAACCGATACCG
GGAAGGGAAGGGAGACAAGCCCGGCCGCGTGTTCCGTCCACACGTTGCGGACGTACTCAAGTTCTGCCGG
CGAGCCGATGGCGGAAAGCAGAAAGACGACCTGGTAGAAACCTGCATTCGGTTAAACACCACGCACGTTG
CCATGCAGCGTACGAAGAAGGCCAAGAACGGCCGCCTGGTGACGGTATCCGAGGGTGAAGCCTTGATTAG
CCGCTACAAGATCGTAAAGAGCGAAACCGGGCGGCCGGAGTACATCGAGATCGAGCTAGCTGATTGGATG
TACCGCGAGATCACAGAAGGCAAGAACCCGGACGTGCTGACGGTTCACCCCGATTACTTTTTGATCGATC
CCGGCATCGGCCGTTTTCTCTACCGCCTGGCACGCCGCGCCGCAGGCAAGGCAGAAGCCAGATGGTTGTT
CAAGACGATCTACGAACGCAGTGGCAGCGCCGGAGAGTTCAAGAAGTTCTGTTTCACCGTGCGCAAGCTG
ATCGGGTCAAATGACCTGCCGGAGTACGATTTGAAGGAGGAGGCGGGGCAGGCTGGCCCGATCCTAGTCA
TGCGCTACCGCAACCTGATCGAGGGCGAAGCATCCGCCGGTTCCTAATGTACGGAGCAGATGCTAGGGCA
AATTGCCCTAGCAGGGGAAAAAGGTCGAAAAGTTCTCTTTCCTGTGGATAGCACGTACATTGGGAACCCA
AAGCCGTACATTGGGAACCGGAACCCGTACATTGGGAACCCAAAGCCGTACATTGGGAACCGGTCACACA
TGTAAGTGACTGATATAAAAGAGAAAAAAGGCGATTTTTCCGCCTAAAACTCTTTAAAACTTATTAAAAC
TCTTAAAACCCGCCTGGCCTGTGCATAACTGTCTGGCCAGCGCACAGCCGAAGAGCTGCAAAAAGCGCCT
ACCCTTCGGTCGCTGCGCTCCCTACGCCCCGCCGCTTCGCGTCGGCCTATCGCGGCCGCTGGCCGCTCAA
AAATGGCTGGCCTACGGCCAGGCAATCTACCAGGGCGCGGACAAGCCGCGCCGTCGCCACTCGACCGCCG
GCGCCCACATCAAGGCACCCTGCCTCGCGCGTTTCGGTGATGACGGTGAAAACCTCTGACACATGCAGCT
CCCGGAGACGGTCACAGCTTGTCTGTAAGCGGATGCCGGGAGCAGACAAGCCCGTCAGGGCGCGTCAGCG
GGTGTTGGCGGGTGTCGGGGCGCAGCCATGACCCAGTCACGTAGCGATAGCGGAGTGTATACTGGCTTAA
CTATGCGGCATCAGAGCAGATTGTACTGAGAGTGCACCATATGCGGTGTGAAATACCGCACAGATGCGTA
AGGAGAAAATACCGCATCAGGCGCTCTTCCGCTTCCTCGCTCACTGACTCGCTGCGCTCGGTCGTTCGGC
TGCGGCGAGCGGTATCAGCTCACTCAAAGGCGGTAATACGGTTATCCACAGAATCAGGGGATAACGCAGG
AAAGAACATGTGAGCAAAAGGCCAGCAAAAGGCCAGGAACCGTAAAAAGGCCGCGTTGCTGGCGTTTTTC
CATAGGCTCCGCCCCCCTGACGAGCATCACAAAAATCGACGCTCAAGTCAGAGGTGGCGAAACCCGACAG
GACTATAAAGATACCAGGCGTTTCCCCCTGGAAGCTCCCTCGTGCGCTCTCCTGTTCCGACCCTGCCGCT
TACCGGATACCTGTCCGCCTTTCTCCCTTCGGGAAGCGTGGCGCTTTCTCATAGCTCACGCTGTAGGTAT
CTCAGTTCGGTGTAGGTCGTTCGCTCCAAGCTGGGCTGTGTGCACGAACCCCCCGTTCAGCCCGACCGCT
GCGCCTTATCCGGTAACTATCGTCTTGAGTCCAACCCGGTAAGACACGACTTATCGCCACTGGCAGCAGC
CACTGGTAACAGGATTAGCAGAGCGAGGTATGTAGGCGGTGCTACAGAGTTCTTGAAGTGGTGGCCTAAC
TACGGCTACACTAGAAGGACAGTATTTGGTATCTGCGCTCTGCTGAAGCCAGTTACCTTCGGAAAAAGAG
TTGGTAGCTCTTGATCCGGCAAACAAACCACCGCTGGTAGCGGTGGTTTTTTTGTTTGCAAGCAGCAGAT
TACGCGCAGAAAAAAAGGATCTCAAGAAGATCCTTTGATCTTTTCTACGGGGTCTGACGCTCAGTGGAAC
GAAAACTCACGTTAAGGGATTTTGGTCATGCATTCTAGGTACTAAAACAATTCATCCAGTAAAATATAAT
ATTTTATTTTCTCCCAATCAGGCTTGATCCCCAGTAAGTCAAAAAATAGCTCGACATACTGTTCTTCCCC
GATATCCTCCCTGATCGACCGGACGCAGAAGGCAATGTCATACCACTTGTCCGCCCTGCCGCTTCTCCCA
AGATCAATAAAGCCACTTACTTTGCCATCTTTCACAAAGATGTTGCTGTCTCCCAGGTCGCCGTGGGAAA
AGACAAGTTCCTCTTCGGGCTTTTCCGTCTTTAAAAAATCATACAGCTCGCGCGGATCTTTAAATGGAGT
GTCTTCTTCCCAGTTTTCGCAATCCACATCGGCCAGATCGTTATTCAGTAAGTAATCCAATTCGGCTAAG
CGGCTGTCTAAGCTATTCGTATAGGGACAATCCGATATGTCGATGGAGTGAAAGAGCCTGATGCACTCCG
CATACAGCTCGATAATCTTTTCAGGGCTTTGTTCATCTTCATACTCTTCCGAGCAAAGGACGCCATCGGC
CTCACTCATGAGCAGATTGCTCCAGCCATCATGCCGTTCAAAGTGCAGGACCTTTGGAACAGGCAGCTTT
CCTTCCAGCCATAGCATCATGTCCTTTTCCCGTTCCACATCATAGGTGGTCCCTTTATACCGGCTGTCCG
TCATTTTTAAATATAGGTTTTCATTTTCTCCCACCAGCTTATATACCTTAGCAGGAGACATTCCTTCCGT
ATCTTTTACGCAGCGGTATTTTTCGATCAGTTTTTTCAATTCCGGTGATATTCTCATTTTAGCCATTTAT
TATTTCCTTCCTCTTTTCTACAGTATTTAAAGATACCCCAAGAAGCTAAGGAAGGTGCGAACAAGTCCCT
GATATGAGATCATGTTTGTCATCTGGAGCCATAGAACAGGGTTCATC
[978 nt withheld, positions 15588-16565]
TAAAAACTGGGGATAACGCCTTAAATGGCGAAGAAACGGTCTAAATAGGCTGATTCAAGGCATTTACGGG
AGAAAAAATCGGCTCAAACATGAAGAAATGAAATGACTGAGTCAGCCGAGAAGAATTTCCCCGCTTATTC
GCACCTTCCCTAATTATAACAAGACGAACTCCAATTCACTGTTCCTTGCATTCTAAAACCTTAAATACCA
GAAAACAGCTTTTTCAAAGTTGTTTTCAAAGTTGGCGTATAACATAGTATCGACGGAGCCGATTTTGAAA
CCGCGGTGATCACAGGCAGCAACGCTCTGTCATCGTTACAATCAACATGCTACCCTCCGCGAGATCATCC
GTGTTTCAAACCCGGCAGCTTAGTTGCCGTTCTTCCGAATAGCATCGGTAACATGAGCAAAGTCTGCCGC
CTTACAACGGCTCTCCCGCTGACGCCGTCCCGGACTGATGGGCTGCCTGTATCGAGTGGTGATTTTGTGC
CGAGCTGCCGGTCGGGGAGCTGTTGGCTGGCTGG
