>Addgene plasmid #66188 | pYLCRISPR/Cas9Pubi-B | addgene partial sequence | sequence record 121639 | NOSterm-R 5'-attgccaaatgtttgaacga-3'
TCCGGCCTTTTTGGTGGCAGCAGGACGCTTATCACCACCAAGCTGGGAAAGGTCGATACGAGTCTCGTAA
AGACCGGTGATGGACTGGTGGATGAGAGTAGCGTC
