>Addgene plasmid #66188 | pYLCRISPR/Cas9Pubi-B | addgene partial sequence | sequence record 124817 | LB-F1 5'-gtggtgtaaacaaattgacgc-3'
ATGTACTGAATTAACGCCGAATTAATTCGGGGGATCTGGATTTTAGTACTGGATTTTGGTTTTAGGAATT
AGAAATTTTATTGATAGAAGTATTTTACAAATACAAATACATACTAAGGGTTTCTTATATGCTCAACACA
TGAGCGAAACCCTATAGGAACCCTAATTCCCTTATCTGGGAACTACTCACACATTATTATGGAGAAACTC
GAGTCAAATCTCGGTGACGGGCAGGACCGGACGGGGCGGTACCGGCAGGCTGAAGTCCAGCTGCCAGAAA
CCCACGTCATGCCAGTTCCCGTGCTTGAAGCCGGCCGCCCGCAGCATGCCGCGGGGGGCATATCCGAGCG
CCTCGTGCATGCGCACGCTCGGGTCGTTGGGCAGCCCGATGACAGCGACCACGCTCTTGAAGCCCTGTGC
CTCCAGGGACTTCAGCAGGTGGGTGTAGAGCGTGGAGCCCAGTCCCGTCCGCTGGTGGCGGGGGGAGACG
TACACGGTCGACTCGGCCGTCCAGTCGTAGGCGTTGCGTGCCTTCCAGGGGCCCGCGTAGGCGATGCCGG
CGACCTCGCCGTCCACCTCGGCGACGAGCCAGGGATAGCGCTCCCGCAGACGGACGAGGTCGTCCGTCCA
CTCCTGCGGTTCCTGCGGCTCGGTACGGAAGTTGACCGTGCTTGTCTCGATGTAGTGGTTGACGATGGTG
CAGACCGCCGGCATGTCCGCCTCGGTGGCACGGCGGATGTCGGCCGGGCGTCGTTCTGGGCTCATGGTAG
ACTCGAGAGAGATAGATTTGTAGAGAGAGACTGGTGATT
